Addgene plasmid #161389: pDONR221-SLC9B1_STOP
Purpose: Gateway entry clone with codon-optimized ORF sequence for subcloning into custom expression vectors. Contains a STOP codon at the end of the codon-optimized ORF sequence.
Depositing lab: RESOLUTE Consortium & Giulio Superti-Furga. Depositing organization: CeMM Research Center for Molecular Medicine. Publication: The RESOLUTE consortium: unlocking SLC transporters for drug discovery. Superti-Furga G, Lackner D, Wiedmer T, Ingles-Prieto A, Barbosa B, Girardi E, Goldmann U, Gurtl B, Klavins K, Klimek C, Lindinger S, Lineiro-Retes E, Muller AC, Onstein S, Redinger G, Reil D, Sedlyarov V, Wolf G, Crawford M, Everley R, ... Steppan CM. Nat Rev Drug Discov. 2020 Jul;19(7):429-430. doi: 10.1038/d41573-020-00056-6. PubMed 32265506.
Backbone
  Vector backbone: pDONR221
  Backbone manufacturer: ThermoFisher Scientific
  Backbone size w/o insert (bp): 2550
  Vector type: Mammalian Expression
Growth in bacteria
  Bacterial resistance: Kanamycin, 50 μg/mL
  Growth temperature: 37°C
  Growth strain: NEB Stable
  Copy number: High Copy
Gene/Insert
  Gene/Insert name: SLC9B1 (alt name: NHA1, NHEDC1)
  Species: H. sapiens (human)
  Insert size (bp): 1548
  Entrez Gene: NHEDC1 (a.k.a. MGC131641)
  Cloning method: Gateway Cloning
  Sequencing primers: 5′ M13-fwd; 3′ M13-rev
Terms and licenses: Academic/Nonprofit Terms; Industry Terms
Depositor comments: This plasmid contains a STOP codon at the end of the codon-optimized ORF. For the version of this plasmid that does not contain a STOP codon, please see Addgene plasmid 132223 For more information on the full Resolute plasmid collection, please see www.addgene.org/depositor-collections/re-solute/. Please provide your feedback on this plasmid to the RESOLUTE consortium by filling out their RESOLUTE repository feedback form: https://forms.office.com/Pages/ResponsePage.aspx?id=0e05yklzmkS7rjFGQL4N7z4feCLQvEJAmVcOCM_u885UN1JJRko0Ukg4TVQwNTZLOUxPQVJWT1NHUCQlQCN0PWcu
How to cite: pDONR221-SLC9B1_STOP was a gift from RESOLUTE Consortium & Giulio Superti-Furga (Addgene plasmid # 161389 ; http://n2t.net/addgene:161389 ; RRID:Addgene_161389)
