[The description below was written by a language model from this plasmid's Addgene catalogue record and pLannotate feature annotations shown in this document.]
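Description:
pDONR221-SLC9B1_STOP is a Gateway entry clone built on the pDONR221 backbone, carrying a codon-optimized open reading frame for human SLC9B1 (also called NHA1 or NHEDC1), a member of the solute carrier superfamily. The sequenced plasmid is about 4.1 kb. It is propagated in E. coli from a high-copy ColE1/pUC-type origin and selected with kanamycin through an aminoglycoside phosphotransferase (KanR) gene. Although the catalogue lists the vector type as mammalian expression, the feature table shows no eukaryotic promoter or polyadenylation signal upstream or downstream of the insert. The plasmid is therefore a shuttle for the ORF, not an expression construct in its own right.

The roughly 1.5 kb SLC9B1 coding sequence lies between attL1 and attL2 sites, the product of a BP recombination into pDONR221. These sites allow directional transfer of the ORF into any attR-containing destination vector by an LR Clonase reaction, with promoter, tags and selection markers supplied by the destination vector. This version ends the ORF with a stop codon, so it suits expression of the untagged protein or N-terminal fusions; a companion clone lacking the stop codon exists for C-terminal tagging. Other annotated elements are standard backbone remnants: rrnB T1 and T2 terminators upstream of the cassette that shield it from read-through transcription, a T7 promoter beyond attL2 oriented back toward the insert, and short lacI and lacZα fragments with no evident functional role. M13 forward and reverse primer sites flank the insert for sequence verification. The plasmid belongs to a consortium collection of SLC transporter clones intended for subcloning into custom expression vectors for transporter research and drug discovery.
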