Features (pLannotate 1.2.2; 10 found; start..end, strand, type, name):
      1..100     +  protein_bind   attL1: mutant version of attL; recombination site for the Gateway® LR reaction LR Clonase™
    106..1650    +  CDS            SLC9B1: SL9B1_HUMAN - Also known as NHA1 From Homo sapiens (Human).
   1655..1754    -  protein_bind   attL2: mutant version of attL; recombination site for the Gateway® LR reaction LR Clonase™
   1772..1790    -  promoter       T7 promoter: promoter for bacteriophage T7 RNA polymerase
   1924..2733    +  CDS            KanR: aminoglycoside phosphotransferase; aph(3')-Ia; confers resistance to kanamycin in bacteria or G418 (Geneticin®) in eukaryotes
   2880..3468    +  rep_origin     ori: high-copy-number ColE1/pMB1/pBR322/pUC origin of replication
   3651..3743    +  CDS            lacI (fragment): lac repressor; lacI; The lac repressor binds to the lac operator to inhibit transcription in E. coli. This inhibition can be relieved by adding lactose or isopropyl-β-D-thiogalactopyranoside (IPTG).
   3798..3825    -  terminator     rrnB T2 terminator: transcription terminator T2 from the E. coli rrnB gene
   3957..4000    +  terminator     rrnB T1 terminator: Escherichia coli rrnB; transcription terminator T1 from the E. coli rrnB gene
   4047..4083    -  CDS            lacZα (fragment): LacZα fragment of β-galactosidase; lacZ fragment
>Addgene plasmid #161389 | pDONR221-SLC9B1_STOP | addgene full sequence | sequence record 372341 | Addgene NGS Result
CAAATAATGATTTTATTTTGACTGATAGTGACCTGTTCGTTGCAACACATTGATGAGCAATGCTTTTTTA
TAATGCCAACTTTGTACAAAAAAGCAGGCTCCACCATGCACACCACAGAGAGCAAGAACGAGCACCTGGA
GGACGAGAATTTTCAGACCTCCACCACACCACAGTCTCTGATCGATCCCAACAATACCGCCCAGGAGGAG
ACCAAGACAGTGCTGTCTGACACAGAGGAGATCAAGCCTCAGACCAAGAAGGAGACATACATCAGCTGCC
CACTGCGGGGCGTGCTGAACGTGATCATCACCAATGGCGTGATCCTGTTCGTGATCTGGTGTATGACATG
GTCTATCCTGGGAAGCGAGGCCCTGCCAGGAGGAAACCTGTTCGGCCTGTTTATCATCTTCTATAGCGCC
ATCATCGGCGGCAAGATCCTGCAGCTGATCAGGATCCCACTGGTGCCACCTCTGCCACCACTGCTGGGAA
TGCTGCTGGCAGGCTTTACCATCCGCAACGTGCCTTTCATCAATGAGCACGTGCACGTGCCAAATACCTG
GAGCTCCATCCTGAGGTCCATCGCCCTGACAATCATCCTGATCAGGGCAGGACTGGGACTGGATCCACAG
GCCCTGAGGCACCTGAAGGTGGTGTGCTTTAGACTGGCCGTGGGACCTTGTCTGATGGAGGCATCCGCCG
CAGCCGTGTTTTCTCACTTCATCATGAAGTTCCCTTGGCAGTGGGCCTTTCTGCTGGGCTTCGTGCTGGG
AGCCGTGTCTCCAGCAGTGGTGGTGCCTTACATGATGGTGCTGCAGGAGAACGGCTATGGCGTGGAGGAG
GGCATCCCAACCCTGCTGATGGCCGCCTCTAGCATGGACGATATCCTGGCCATCACCGGCTTTAACACAT
GCCTGTCCATCGTGTTCTCCTCTGGCGGCATCCTGAACAATGCCATCGCCTCTATCAGGAACGTGTGCAT
CAGCCTGCTGGCCGGCATCGTGCTGGGCTTCTTTGTGCGGTACTTTCCCAGCGAGGACCAGAAGAAGCTG
ACCCTGAAGAGAGGCTTCCTGGTGCTGACAATGTGCGTGAGCGCCGTGCTGGGATCCCAGAGGATCGGAC
TGCACGGCTCCGGCGGCCTGTGCACCCTGGTGCTGAGCTTTATCGCCGGCACAAAGTGGTCCCAGGAGAA
GATGAAGGTGCAGAAGATCATCACCACAGTGTGGGATATCTTTCAGCCTCTGCTGTTCGGACTGGTGGGA
GCAGAGGTGAGCGTGAGCTCCCTGGAGTCCAACATCGTGGGCATCTCTGTGGCCACCCTGAGCCTGGCCC
TGTGCGTGAGAATCCTGACCACATATCTGCTGATGTGCTTTGCCGGCTTCTCCTTTAAGGAGAAGATCTT
CATCGCCCTGGCCTGGATGCCAAAGGCCACCGTGCAGGCCGTGCTGGGACCACTGGCCCTGGAGACAGCA
CGGGTGTCTGCCCCTCACCTGGAGCCATACGCCAAGGACGTGATGACCGTGGCCTTCCTGGCCATCCTGA
TCACAGCCCCCAATGGCGCCCTGCTGATGGGAATCCTGGGACCAAAGATGCTGACCAGACACTATGATCC
TTCCAAGATCAAGCTGCAGCTGTCTACACTGGAGCACCACTAAGACCCAGCTTTCTTGTACAAAGTTGGC
ATTATAAGAAAGCATTGCTTATCAATTTGTTGCAACGAACAGGTCACTATCAGTCAAAATAAAATCATTA
TTTGCCATCCAGCTGATATCCCCTATAGTGAGTCGTATTACATGGTCATAGCTGTTTCCTGGCAGCTCTG
GCCCGTGTCTCAAAATCTCTGATGTTACATTGCACAAGATAAAAATATATCATCATGAACAATAAAACTG
TCTGCTTACATAAACAGTAATACAAGGGGTGTTATGAGCCATATTCAACGGGAAACGTCGAGGCCGCGAT
TAAATTCCAACATGGATGCTGATTTATATGGGTATAAATGGGCTCGCGATAATGTCGGGCAATCAGGTGC
GACAATCTATCGCTTGTATGGGAAGCCCGATGCGCCAGAGTTGTTTCTGAAACATGGCAAAGGTAGCGTT
GCCAATGATGTTACAGATGAGATGGTCAGACTAAACTGGCTGACGGAATTTATGCCTCTTCCGACCATCA
AGCATTTTATCCGTACTCCTGATGATGCATGGTTACTCACCACTGCGATCCCCGGAAAAACAGCATTCCA
GGTATTAGAAGAATATCCTGATTCAGGTGAAAATATTGTTGATGCGCTGGCAGTGTTCCTGCGCCGGTTG
CATTCGATTCCTGTTTGTAATTGTCCTTTTAACAGCGATCGCGTATTTCGTCTCGCTCAGGCGCAATCAC
GAATGAATAACGGTTTGGTTGATGCGAGTGATTTTGATGACGAGCGTAATGGCTGGCCTGTTGAACAAGT
CTGGAAAGAAATGCATAAACTTTTGCCATTCTCACCGGATTCAGTCGTCACTCATGGTGATTTCTCACTT
GATAACCTTATTTTTGACGAGGGGAAATTAATAGGTTGTATTGATGTTGGACGAGTCGGAATCGCAGACC
GATACCAGGATCTTGCCATCCTATGGAACTGCCTCGGTGAGTTTTCTCCTTCATTACAGAAACGGCTTTT
TCAAAAATATGGTATTGATAATCCTGATATGAATAAATTGCAGTTTCATTTGATGCTCGATGAGTTTTTC
TAATCAGAATTGGTTAATTGGTTGTAACACTGGCAGAGCATTACGCTGACTTGACGGGACGGCGCAAGCT
CATGACCAAAATCCCTTAACGTGAGTTACGCGTCGTTCCACTGAGCGTCAGACCCCGTAGAAAAGATCAA
AGGATCTTCTTGAGATCCTTTTTTTCTGCGCGTAATCTGCTGCTTGCAAACAAAAAAACCACCGCTACCA
GCGGTGGTTTGTTTGCCGGATCAAGAGCTACCAACTCTTTTTCCGAAGGTAACTGGCTTCAGCAGAGCGC
AGATACCAAATACTGTTCTTCTAGTGTAGCCGTAGTTAGGCCACCACTTCAAGAACTCTGTAGCACCGCC
TACATACCTCGCTCTGCTAATCCTGTTACCAGTGGCTGCTGCCAGTGGCGATAAGTCGTGTCTTACCGGG
TTGGACTCAAGACGATAGTTACCGGATAAGGCGCAGCGGTCGGGCTGAACGGGGGGTTCGTGCACACAGC
CCAGCTTGGAGCGAACGACCTACACCGAACTGAGATACCTACAGCGTGAGCTATGAGAAAGCGCCACGCT
TCCCGAAGGGAGAAAGGCGGACAGGTATCCGGTAAGCGGCAGGGTCGGAACAGGAGAGCGCACGAGGGAG
CTTCCAGGGGGAAACGCCTGGTATCTTTATAGTCCTGTCGGGTTTCGCCACCTCTGACTTGAGCGTCGAT
TTTTGTGATGCTCGTCAGGGGGGCGGAGCCTATGGAAAAACGCCAGCAACGCGGCCTTTTTACGGTTCCT
GGCCTTTTGCTGGCCTTTTGCTCACATGTTCTTTCCTGCGTTATCCCCTGATTCTGTGGATAACCGTATT
ACCGCCTTTGAGTGAGCTGATACCGCTCGCCGCAGCCGAACGACCGAGCGCAGCGAGTCAGTGAGCGAGG
AAGCGGAAGAGCGCCCAATACGCAAACCGCCTCTCCCCGCGCGTTGGCCGATTCATTAATGCAGCTGGCA
CGACAGGTTTCCCGACTGGAAAGCGGGCAGTGAGCGCAACGCAATTAATACGCGTACCGCTAGCCAGGAA
GAGTTTGTAGAAACGCAAAAAGGCCATCCGTCAGGATGGCCTTCTGCTTAGTTTGATGCCTGGCAGTTTA
TGGCGGGCGTCCTGCCCGCCACCCTCCGGGCCGTTGCTTCACAACGTTCAAATCCGCTCCCGGCGGATTT
GTCCTACTCAGGAGAGCGTTCACCGACAAACAACAGATAAAACGAAAGGCCCAGTCTTCCGACTGAGCCT
TTCGTTTTATTTGATGCCTGGCAGTTCCCTACTCTCGCGTTAACGCTAGCATGGATGTTTTCCCAGTCAC
GACGTTGTAAAACGACGGCCAGTCTTAAGCTCGGGCCC
