>Addgene plasmid #161389 | pDONR221-SLC9B1_STOP | depositor partial sequence | sequence record 312713 | Codon-optimized ORF of SLC9B1
ATGCACACCACAGAGAGCAAGAACGAGCACCTGGAGGACGAGAATTTTCAGACCTCCACCACACCACAGT
CTCTGATCGATCCCAACAATACCGCCCAGGAGGAGACCAAGACAGTGCTGTCTGACACAGAGGAGATCAA
GCCTCAGACCAAGAAGGAGACATACATCAGCTGCCCACTGCGGGGCGTGCTGAACGTGATCATCACCAAT
GGCGTGATCCTGTTCGTGATCTGGTGTATGACATGGTCTATCCTGGGAAGCGAGGCCCTGCCAGGAGGAA
ACCTGTTCGGCCTGTTTATCATCTTCTATAGCGCCATCATCGGCGGCAAGATCCTGCAGCTGATCAGGAT
CCCACTGGTGCCACCTCTGCCACCACTGCTGGGAATGCTGCTGGCAGGCTTTACCATCCGCAACGTGCCT
TTCATCAATGAGCACGTGCACGTGCCAAATACCTGGAGCTCCATCCTGAGGTCCATCGCCCTGACAATCA
TCCTGATCAGGGCAGGACTGGGACTGGATCCACAGGCCCTGAGGCACCTGAAGGTGGTGTGCTTTAGACT
GGCCGTGGGACCTTGTCTGATGGAGGCATCCGCCGCAGCCGTGTTTTCTCACTTCATCATGAAGTTCCCT
TGGCAGTGGGCCTTTCTGCTGGGCTTCGTGCTGGGAGCCGTGTCTCCAGCAGTGGTGGTGCCTTACATGA
TGGTGCTGCAGGAGAACGGCTATGGCGTGGAGGAGGGCATCCCAACCCTGCTGATGGCCGCCTCTAGCAT
GGACGATATCCTGGCCATCACCGGCTTTAACACATGCCTGTCCATCGTGTTCTCCTCTGGCGGCATCCTG
AACAATGCCATCGCCTCTATCAGGAACGTGTGCATCAGCCTGCTGGCCGGCATCGTGCTGGGCTTCTTTG
TGCGGTACTTTCCCAGCGAGGACCAGAAGAAGCTGACCCTGAAGAGAGGCTTCCTGGTGCTGACAATGTG
CGTGAGCGCCGTGCTGGGATCCCAGAGGATCGGACTGCACGGCTCCGGCGGCCTGTGCACCCTGGTGCTG
AGCTTTATCGCCGGCACAAAGTGGTCCCAGGAGAAGATGAAGGTGCAGAAGATCATCACCACAGTGTGGG
ATATCTTTCAGCCTCTGCTGTTCGGACTGGTGGGAGCAGAGGTGAGCGTGAGCTCCCTGGAGTCCAACAT
CGTGGGCATCTCTGTGGCCACCCTGAGCCTGGCCCTGTGCGTGAGAATCCTGACCACATATCTGCTGATG
TGCTTTGCCGGCTTCTCCTTTAAGGAGAAGATCTTCATCGCCCTGGCCTGGATGCCAAAGGCCACCGTGC
AGGCCGTGCTGGGACCACTGGCCCTGGAGACAGCACGGGTGTCTGCCCCTCACCTGGAGCCATACGCCAA
GGACGTGATGACCGTGGCCTTCCTGGCCATCCTGATCACAGCCCCCAATGGCGCCCTGCTGATGGGAATC
CTGGGACCAAAGATGCTGACCAGACACTATGATCCTTCCAAGATCAAGCTGCAGCTGTCTACACTGGAGC
ACCACTAA
